Addgene plasmid #216580: DDX3X - E388G in pENTR
Purpose: gateway cloning donor vector containing DDX3X ASD mutation
Depositing lab: Douglas Allan & Christopher Loewen. Depositing organization: University of British Columbia.
Backbone
  Vector backbone: pCR8-GW-TOPO
  Backbone manufacturer: GenScript
  Backbone size w/o insert (bp): 2800
  Vector type: Gateway Entry Plasmid
Growth in bacteria
  Bacterial resistance: Spectinomycin, 50 μg/mL
  Growth temperature: 37°C
  Growth strain: DH5alpha
  Copy number: High Copy
Gene/Insert
  Gene/Insert name: DDX3X
  Species: H. sapiens (human)
  Insert size (bp): 2000
  Mutation: E388G
  Entrez Gene: DDX3X (a.k.a. CAP-Rf, DBX, DDX14, DDX3, HLP2, MRX102, MRXSSB)
  Cloning method: Gibson Cloning
  Sequencing primers: 5′ M13 fwd; 3′ M13 rev
Terms and licenses: Academic/Nonprofit Terms; Industry Terms: Not Available to Industry
Depositor comments: insert contains a Kozak sequence that encodes a linker for cloning into N-terminal tagging pDEST vectors
How to cite: DDX3X - E388G in pENTR was a gift from Douglas Allan & Christopher Loewen (Addgene plasmid # 216580 ; http://n2t.net/addgene:216580 ; RRID:Addgene_216580)
