[The description below was written by a language model from this plasmid's Addgene catalogue record and pLannotate feature annotations shown in this document.]
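Description:
DDX3X - E388G in pENTR is a Gateway entry (donor) plasmid built on the pCR8-GW-TOPO backbone and carrying the human DDX3X coding sequence with an E388G substitution, which the record describes as an autism spectrum disorder (ASD)-associated mutation. It is propagated in E. coli from a high-copy ColE1/pUC-type origin and selected with spectinomycin through the aadA (SmR) aminoglycoside adenylyltransferase gene. This gene lies downstream of a fragment of the class 1 integron Pc promoter. Short annotated remnants of GmR, lacZα and lacI are backbone fragments rather than functional genes. The rrnB T1 and T2 terminators lie upstream of the cloning region, where they help insulate the insert from read-through transcription.

The roughly 2 kb DDX3X open reading frame was inserted by Gibson cloning and sits between attL1 and attL2. An LR Clonase reaction can therefore transfer it directionally into any attR-containing destination vector. The entry clone has no annotated eukaryotic promoter or epitope tag, so expression and tagging depend on the chosen destination vector. A T7 promoter lies just outside attL2, facing back towards the insert. According to the depositor, the insert includes a Kozak sequence that also reads through as a linker. This lets the same clone be recombined into N-terminal tagging destination vectors while keeping the fusion in frame.

The sequenced record of 4,790 nt agrees with the stated backbone and insert sizes. The plasmid serves as a source clone for generating expression constructs of this DDX3X variant, although the record does not specify particular downstream assays or host systems.
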