Features (pLannotate 1.2.2; 12 found; start..end, strand, type, name):
     42..78      -  CDS            lacZα (fragment): LacZα fragment of β-galactosidase; lacZ fragment
     94..193     +  protein_bind   attL1: mutant version of attL; recombination site for the Gateway® LR reaction LR Clonase™
    202..2187    +  CDS            DDX3X: DDX3X_HUMAN - Also known as DBX From Homo sapiens (Human).
   2194..2293    -  protein_bind   attL2: mutant version of attL; recombination site for the Gateway® LR reaction LR Clonase™
   2311..2329    -  promoter       T7 promoter: promoter for bacteriophage T7 RNA polymerase
   2519..2542    +  promoter       Pc promoter (fragment): intI1 (promoter lies within the coding sequence); class 1 integron promoter
   2718..2774    +  CDS            GmR (fragment): gentamycin acetyltransferase; aacC1; confers resistance to gentamycin
   2781..3572    +  CDS            SmR: aminoglycoside adenylyltransferase (Murphy, 1985); aadA; confers resistance to spectinomycin and streptomycin
   3665..4253    +  rep_origin     ori: high-copy-number ColE1/pMB1/pBR322/pUC origin of replication
   4436..4528    +  CDS            lacI (fragment): lac repressor; lacI; The lac repressor binds to the lac operator to inhibit transcription in E. coli. This inhibition can be relieved by adding lactose or isopropyl-β-D-thiogalactopyranoside (IPTG).
   4583..4610    -  terminator     rrnB T2 terminator: transcription terminator T2 from the E. coli rrnB gene
   4742..4785    +  terminator     rrnB T1 terminator: Escherichia coli rrnB; transcription terminator T1 from the E. coli rrnB gene
>Addgene plasmid #216580 | DDX3X - E388G in pENTR | addgene full sequence | sequence record 426872 | Addgene NGS Result
GCCTGGCAGTTCCCTACTCTCGCGTTAACGCTAGCATGGATGTTTTCCCAGTCACGACGTTGTAAAACGA
CGGCCAGTCTTAAGCTCGGGCCCCAAATAATGATTTTATTTTGACTGATAGTGACCTGTTCGTTGCAACA
AATTGATGAGCAATGCTTTTTTATAATGCCAACTTTGTACAAAAAAGCAGGCTCCGGCACCATGAGTCAT
GTGGCAGTGGAAAATGCGCTCGGGCTGGACCAGCAGTTTGCTGGCCTAGACCTGAACTCTTCAGATAATC
AGAGTGGAGGAAGTACAGCCAGCAAAGGGCGCTATATTCCTCCTCATTTAAGGAACCGAGAAGCTACTAA
AGGTTTCTACGATAAAGACAGTTCAGGGTGGAGTTCTAGCAAAGATAAGGATGCGTATAGCAGTTTTGGA
TCTCGTAGTGATTCAAGAGGGAAGTCTAGCTTCTTCAGTGATCGTGGAAGTGGATCAAGGGGAAGGTTTG
ATGATCGTGGACGGAGTGATTACGATGGCATTGGCAGCCGTGGTGACAGAAGTGGCTTTGGCAAATTTGA
ACGTGGTGGAAACAGTCGCTGGTGTGACAAATCAGATGAAGATGATTGGTCAAAACCACTCCCACCAAGT
GAACGCTTGGAACAGGAACTCTTTTCTGGAGGCAACACTGGGATTAATTTTGAGAAATACGATGACATTC
CAGTTGAGGCAACAGGCAACAACTGTCCTCCACATATTGAAAGTTTCAGTGATGTTGAGATGGGAGAAAT
TATCATGGGAAACATTGAGCTTACTCGTTATACTCGCCCAACTCCAGTGCAAAAGCATGCTATTCCTATT
ATCAAAGAGAAAAGAGACTTGATGGCTTGTGCCCAAACAGGGTCTGGAAAAACTGCAGCATTTCTGTTGC
CCATCTTGAGTCAGATTTATTCAGATGGTCCAGGCGAGGCTTTGAGGGCCATGAAGGAAAATGGAAGGTA
TGGGCGCCGCAAACAATACCCAATCTCCTTGGTATTAGCACCAACGAGAGAGTTGGCAGTACAGATCTAC
GAGGAAGCCAGAAAATTTTCATACCGATCTAGAGTTCGTCCTTGCGTGGTTTATGGTGGTGCCGATATTG
GTCAGCAGATTCGAGACTTGGAACGTGGATGCCATTTGTTAGTAGCCACTCCAGGACGTCTAGTGGATAT
GATGGAAAGAGGAAAGATTGGATTAGACTTTTGCAAATACTTGGTGTTAGATGAAGCTGATCGGATGTTG
GATATGGGGTTTGAGCCTCAGATTCGTAGAATAGTCGAACAAGATACTATGCCTCCAAAGGGTGTCCGCC
ACACTATGATGTTTAGTGCTACTTTTCCTAAGGGAATACAGATGCTGGCTCGTGATTTCTTAGATGAATA
TATCTTCTTGGCTGTAGGAAGAGTTGGCTCTACCTCTGAAAACATCACACAGAAAGTAGTTTGGGTGGAA
GAATCAGACAAACGGTCATTTCTGCTTGACCTCCTAAATGCAACAGGCAAGGATTCACTGACCTTAGTGT
TTGTGGAGACCAAAAAGGGTGCAGATTCTCTGGAGGATTTCTTATACCATGAAGGATACGCATGTACCAG
CATCCATGGAGACCGTTCTCAGAGGGATAGAGAAGAGGCCCTTCACCAGTTCCGCTCAGGAAAAAGCCCA
ATTTTAGTGGCTACAGCAGTAGCAGCAAGAGGACTGGACATTTCAAATGTGAAACATGTTATCAATTTTG
ACTTGCCAAGTGATATTGAAGAATATGTACATCGTATTGGTCGTACGGGACGTGTAGGAAACCTTGGCCT
GGCAACCTCATTCTTTAACGAGAGGAACATAAATATTACTAAGGATTTGTTGGATCTTCTTGTTGAAGCT
AAACAAGAAGTGCCGTCTTGGTTAGAAAACATGGCTTATGAACACCACTACAAGGGTAGCAGTCGTGGAC
GTTCTAAGAGTAGCAGATTTAGTGGAGGGTTTGGTGCCAGAGACTACCGACAAAGTAGCGGTGCCAGCAG
TTCCAGCTTCAGCAGCAGCCGCGCAAGCAGCAGCCGCAGTGGCGGAGGTGGCCACGGTAGCAGCAGAGGA
TTTGGTGGAGGTGGCTATGGAGGCTTTTACAACAGTGATGGATATGGAGGAAATTATAACTCCCAGGGGG
TTGACTGGTGGGGTAACTGATAGACCCAGCTTTCTTGTACAAAGTTGGCATTATAAAAAATAATTGCTCA
TCAATTTGTTGCAACGAACAGGTCACTATCAGTCAAAATAAAATCATTATTTGCCATCCAGCTGATATCC
CCTATAGTGAGTCGTATTACATGGTCATAGCTGTTTCCTGGCAGCTCTGGCCCGTGTCTCAAAATCTCTG
ATGTTACATTGCACAAGATAAAAATATATCATCATGCCTCCTCTAGACCAGCCAGGACAGAAATGCCTCG
ACTTCGCTGCTACCCAAGGTTGCCGGGTGACGCACACCGTGGAAACGGATGAAGGCACGAACCCAGTGGA
CATAAGCCTGTTCGGTTCGTAAGCTGTAATGCAAGTAGCGTATGCGCTCACGCAACTGGTCCAGAACCTT
GACCGAACGCAGCGGTGGTAACGGCGCAGTGGCGGTTTTCATGGCTTGTTATGACTGTTTTTTTGGGGTA
CAGTCTATGCCTCGGGCATCCAAGCAGCAAGCGCGTTACGCCGTGGGTCGATGTTTGATGTTATGGAGCA
GCAACGATGTTACGCAGCAGGGCAGTCGCCCTAAAACAAAGTTAAACATTATGAGGGAAGCGGTGATCGC
CGAAGTATCGACTCAACTATCAGAGGTAGTTGGCGTCATCGAGCGCCATCTCGAACCGACGTTGCTGGCC
GTACATTTGTACGGCTCCGCAGTGGATGGCGGCCTGAAGCCACACAGTGATATTGATTTGCTGGTTACGG
TGACCGTAAGGCTTGATGAAACAACGCGGCGAGCTTTGATCAACGACCTTTTGGAAACTTCGGCTTCCCC
TGGAGAGAGCGAGATTCTCCGCGCTGTAGAAGTCACCATTGTTGTGCACGACGACATCATTCCGTGGCGT
TATCCAGCTAAGCGCGAACTGCAATTTGGAGAATGGCAGCGCAATGACATTCTTGCAGGTATCTTCGAGC
CAGCCACGATCGACATTGATCTGGCTATCTTGCTGACAAAAGCAAGAGAACATAGCGTTGCCTTGGTAGG
TCCAGCGGCGGAGGAACTCTTTGATCCGGTTCCTGAACAGGATCTATTTGAGGCGCTAAATGAAACCTTA
ACGCTATGGAACTCGCCGCCCGACTGGGCTGGCGATGAGCGAAATGTAGTGCTTACGTTGTCCCGCATTT
GGTACAGCGCAGTAACCGGCAAAATCGCGCCGAAGGATGTCGCTGCCGACTGGGCAATGGAGCGCCTGCC
GGCCCAGTATCAGCCCGTCATACTTGAAGCTAGACAGGCTTATCTTGGACAAGAAGAAGATCGCTTGGCC
TCGCGCGCAGATCAGTTGGAAGAATTTGTCCACTACGTGAAAGGCGAGATCACCAAGGTAGTCGGCAAAT
AACCCTCGAGCCACCCATGACCAAAATCCCTTAACGTGAGTTACGCGTCGTTCCACTGAGCGTCAGACCC
CGTAGAAAAGATCAAAGGATCTTCTTGAGATCCTTTTTTTCTGCGCGTAATCTGCTGCTTGCAAACAAAA
AAACCACCGCTACCAGCGGTGGTTTGTTTGCCGGATCAAGAGCTACCAACTCTTTTTCCGAAGGTAACTG
GCTTCAGCAGAGCGCAGATACCAAATACTGTTCTTCTAGTGTAGCCGTAGTTAGGCCACCACTTCAAGAA
CTCTGTAGCACCGCCTACATACCTCGCTCTGCTAATCCTGTTACCAGTGGCTGCTGCCAGTGGCGATAAG
TCGTGTCTTACCGGGTTGGACTCAAGACGATAGTTACCGGATAAGGCGCAGCGGTCGGGCTGAACGGGGG
GTTCGTGCACACAGCCCAGCTTGGAGCGAACGACCTACACCGAACTGAGATACCTACAGCGTGAGCTATG
AGAAAGCGCCACGCTTCCCGAAGGGAGAAAGGCGGACAGGTATCCGGTAAGCGGCAGGGTCGGAACAGGA
GAGCGCACGAGGGAGCTTCCAGGGGGAAACGCCTGGTATCTTTATAGTCCTGTCGGGTTTCGCCACCTCT
GACTTGAGCGTCGATTTTTGTGATGCTCGTCAGGGGGGCGGAGCCTATGGAAAAACGCCAGCAACGCGGC
CTTTTTACGGTTCCTGGCCTTTTGCTGGCCTTTTGCTCACATGTTCTTTCCTGCGTTATCCCCTGATTCT
GTGGATAACCGTATTACCGCCTTTGAGTGAGCTGATACCGCTCGCCGCAGCCGAACGACCGAGCGCAGCG
AGTCAGTGAGCGAGGAAGCGGAAGAGCGCCCAATACGCAAACCGCCTCTCCCCGCGCGTTGGCCGATTCA
TTAATGCAGCTGGCACGACAGGTTTCCCGACTGGAAAGCGGGCAGTGAGCGCAACGCAATTAATACGCGT
ACCGCTAGCCAGGAAGAGTTTGTAGAAACGCAAAAAGGCCATCCGTCAGGATGGCCTTCTGCTTAGTTTG
ATGCCTGGCAGTTTATGGCGGGCGTCCTGCCCGCCACCCTCCGGGCCGTTGCTTCACAACGTTCAAATCC
GCTCCCGGCGGATTTGTCCTACTCAGGAGAGCGTTCACCGACAAACAACAGATAAAACGAAAGGCCCAGT
CTTCCGACTGAGCCTTTCGTTTTATTTGAT
